Addgene plasmid #12031: pAG228 TNKS2 3'UTR mut
Depositing lab: David Bartel. Depositing organization: Whitehead Institute for Biomedical Research. Publication: The widespread impact of mammalian MicroRNAs on mRNA repression and evolution. Farh KK, Grimson A, Jan C, Lewis BP, Johnston WK, Lim LP, Burge CB, Bartel DP. Science. 2005 Dec 16. 310(5755):1817-21. 10.1126/science.1121158 PubMed 16308420.
Backbone
  Vector backbone: pIS2
  Backbone manufacturer: pIS2 derived from pRL-SV40 (Promega)
  Backbone size w/o insert (bp): 3700
  Vector type: Mammalian Expression, Luciferase
Growth in bacteria
  Bacterial resistance: Ampicillin, 100 μg/mL
  Growth temperature: 37°C
  Growth strain: DH5alpha
  Copy number: High Copy
Gene/Insert
  Gene/Insert name: TNKS2 3'UTR mut (alt name: TNKS2)
  Species: H. sapiens (human)
  Insert size (bp): 845
  Mutation: Mutations in microRNA recognition sites (seed matches): 1760-1765 and 2254-2259.
  GenBank ID: NM_025235
  Entrez Gene: TNKS2 (a.k.a. ARTD6, PARP-5b, PARP-5c, PARP5B, PARP5C, TANK2, TNKL, pART6)
  Cloning method: Restriction Enzyme; 5′ cloning site AgeI (not destroyed); 3′ cloning site SpeI (not destroyed)
  Sequencing primers: 5′ EBV rev primer (GTGGTTTGTCCAAACTCATC)
Terms and licenses: Academic/Nonprofit Terms; Industry Terms: Not Available to Industry
Depositor comments: TNKS2 3'UTR mutant in renilla luciferase reporter plasmid.
How to cite: pAG228 TNKS2 3'UTR mut was a gift from David Bartel (Addgene plasmid # 12031 ; http://n2t.net/addgene:12031 ; RRID:Addgene_12031)
