[The description below was written by a language model from this plasmid's Addgene catalogue record and pLannotate feature annotations shown in this document.]
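Description:
pAG228 TNKS2 3'UTR mut is a mammalian Renilla luciferase reporter plasmid built on pIS2, a derivative of the commercial pRL-SV40 vector. The annotated depositor sequence is about 4.6 kb, consistent with a roughly 3.7 kb backbone plus an 845 bp insert. It is propagated in E. coli as a high-copy plasmid through a ColE1/pUC-type origin and is selected with ampicillin via the β-lactamase gene and its native promoter.

The reporter unit is driven by the SV40 enhancer and early promoter, followed by a chimeric β-globin/immunoglobulin intron that promotes efficient processing and expression of the transcript. A T7 promoter lies just upstream of the Renilla luciferase coding sequence and would allow in vitro transcription. Downstream of the luciferase stop codon, between retained AgeI and SpeI sites, sits a fragment of the human TNKS2 (tankyrase 2) 3'UTR. This region is not annotated in the feature table, but it corresponds to the gap between the Rluc coding sequence and the SV40 polyadenylation signal. That signal and an adjacent short large T antigen fragment are annotated on the reverse strand, a common labelling for the bidirectional SV40 poly(A) region.

In this version, two microRNA seed-match sites in the UTR are mutated, so the luciferase mRNA should no longer be recognised by the cognate microRNA; the record does not say which microRNA is involved. The construct therefore serves as the seed-mutant control for a matching wild-type UTR reporter. Comparing Renilla activity between the two in transfected mammalian cells shows how much repression depends on the seed matches, in line with the associated study of microRNA effects on mRNA repression.
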