Features (pLannotate 1.2.2; 9 found; start..end, strand, type, name):
     62..419     +  promoter       SV40 promoter: SV40 enhancer and early promoter
    489..621     +  intron         chimeric intron: chimera between introns from human β-globin and immunoglobulin heavy chain genes
    666..684     +  promoter       T7 promoter: promoter for bacteriophage T7 RNA polymerase
    694..1629    +  CDS            Rluc: luciferase from the anthozoan coelenterate Renilla reniformis (sea pansy)
   2525..2646    -  polyA_signal   SV40 poly(A) signal: SV40 polyadenylation signal
   2669..2737    -  CDS            large T antigen (fragment): large T antigen from SV40 (simian virus 40)
   2779..2883    +  promoter       AmpR promoter: bla
   2884..3744    +  CDS            AmpR: β-lactamase; bla; confers resistance to ampicillin, carbenicillin, and related antibiotics
   3915..4503    +  rep_origin     ori: high-copy-number ColE1/pMB1/pBR322/pUC origin of replication
>Addgene plasmid #12031 | pAG228 TNKS2 3'UTR mut | depositor full sequence | sequence record 7189 | Author sequence
AGATCTGCGCAGCACCATGGCCTGAAATAACCTCTGAAAGAGGAACTTGGTTAGGTACCTTCTGAGGCGG
AAAGAACCAGCTGTGGAATGTGTGTCAGTTAGGGTGTGGAAAGTCCCCAGGCTCCCCAGCAGGCAGAAGT
ATGCAAAGCATGCATCTCAATTAGTCAGCAACCAGGTGTGGAAAGTCCCCAGGCTCCCCAGCAGGCAGAA
GTATGCAAAGCATGCATCTCAATTAGTCAGCAACCATAGTCCCGCCCCTAACTCCGCCCATCCCGCCCCT
AACTCCGCCCAGTTCCGCCCATTCTCCGCCCCATGGCTGACTAATTTTTTTTATTTATGCAGAGGCCGAG
GCCGCCTCGGCCTCTGAGCTATTCCAGAAGTAGTGAGGAGGCTTTTTTGGAGGCCTAGGCTTTTGCAAAA
AGCTTGATTCTTCTGACACAACAGTCTCGAACTTAAGCTGCAGAAGTTGGTCGTGAGGCACTGGGCAGGT
AAGTATCAAGGTTACAAGACAGGTTTAAGGAGACCAATAGAAACTGGGCTTGTCGAGACAGAGAAGACTC
TTGCGTTTCTGATAGGCACCTATTGGTCTTACTGACATCCACTTTGCCTTTCTCTCCACAGGTGTCCACT
CCCAGTTCAATTACAGCTCTTAAGGCTAGAGTACTTAATACGACTCACTATAGGCTAGCCACCATGACTT
CGAAAGTTTATGATCCAGAACAAAGGAAACGGATGATAACTGGTCCGCAGTGGTGGGCCAGATGTAAACA
AATGAATGTTCTTGATTCATTTATTAATTATTATGATTCAGAAAAACATGCAGAAAATGCTGTTATTTTT
TTACATGGTAACGCGGCCTCTTCTTATTTATGGCGACATGTTGTGCCACATATTGAGCCAGTAGCGCGGT
GTATTATACCAGACCTTATTGGTATGGGCAAATCAGGCAAATCTGGTAATGGTTCTTATAGGTTACTTGA
TCATTACAAATATCTTACTGCATGGTTTGAACTTCTTAATTTACCAAAGAAGATCATTTTTGTCGGCCAT
GATTGGGGTGCTTGTTTGGCATTTCATTATAGCTATGAGCATCAAGATAAGATCAAAGCAATAGTTCACG
CTGAAAGTGTAGTAGATGTGATTGAATCATGGGATGAATGGCCTGATATTGAAGAAGATATTGCGTTGAT
CAAATCTGAAGAAGGAGAAAAAATGGTTTTGGAGAATAACTTCTTCGTGGAAACCATGTTGCCATCAAAA
ATCATGAGAAAGTTAGAACCAGAAGAATTTGCAGCATATCTTGAACCATTCAAAGAGAAAGGTGAAGTTC
GTCGTCCAACATTATCATGGCCTCGTGAAATCCCGTTAGTAAAAGGTGGTAAACCTGACGTTGTACAAAT
TGTTAGGAATTATAATGCTTATCTACGTGCAAGTGATGATTTACCAAAAATGTTTATTGAATCGGACCCA
GGATTCTTTTCCAATGCTATTGTTGAAGGTGCCAAGAAGTTTCCTAATACTGAATTTGTCAAAGTAAAAG
GTCTTCATTTTTCGCAAGAAGATGCACCTGATGAAATGGGAAAATATATCAAATCGTTCGTTGAGCGAGT
TCTCAAAAATGAACAATAATTCTAGGAGCTCTATACCGGTGCAAAAGGATAAAAATGTGAACGAAGTTTA
ACATTCTGACTTGATAAAGCTTTAATAATGTACAGTGTTTTCTAAATATTTCCTGTTTTTTCAGCACTTT
AACAGATGCCTGACCAGGTTAAACTGGGTTGTCTGTACTAAATTATAAACAGAGTTAACTTGAACCTTTT
ATATGTTATGCATTGATTCTAACAAACTGTAATGCCCTCAACAGAACTAATTTTACTAATACAATACTGT
GTTCTTTAAAACACAGCATTTACACTGAATACAATTTCATTTGTAAAACTGTAAATAAGAGCTTTTGTAC
TAGCCCAGTATTTATTTACATTGCTTTGTAATATAAATCTGTTTTAGAACTGCAGCGGTTTACAAAATTT
TTTCATATGTATTGTTCATCTATACTTCATCTTACATCGTCATGATTGAGTGATCTTTACATTTGATTCC
AGAGGCTATGTTCAGTTGTTAGTTGGGAAAGATTGAGTTATCAGATTTAATTTGCCGATGGGAGCCTTTA
TCTGTCATTAGAAATCTTTCTCATTTAAGAACTTATGAATATGCTGAAGATTTAATTTGTGATACCTTTG
TATGTATGAGACACTGACCAAAGAGCTCTAACTATGATAGGTCCTGATTACTAAAGAAGCTTCTTTACTG
GCCTCAATTTCTAGCTTTCATGTTGGAAAATTTTCTGCAGTCCTTCTGTGAAAATTAGAGCAAAGTGCTC
CTGTTTTTTAGAGAAACTAAATCTTGCTGTTGAACAATTATTGTGTTCTTTTCATGGAACATAAGTAGGA
TGTTAACATTTCCAGGGTGGGAAGGGTAATCCTAAATACTAGTGTTCTAGAGCGGCCGCTTCGAGCAGAC
ATGATAAGATACATTGATGAGTTTGGACAAACCACAACTAGAATGCAGTGAAAAAAATGCTTTATTTGTG
AAATTTGTGATGCTATTGCTTTATTTGTAACCATTATAAGCTGCAATAAACAAGTTAACAACAACAATTG
CATTCATTTTATGTTTCAGGTTCAGGGGGAGGTGTGGGAGGTTTTTTAAAGCAAGTAAAACCTCTACAAA
TGTGGTAAAATCGATAAGGATCCAGGTGGCACTTTTCGGGGAAATGTGCGCGGAACCCCTATTTGTTTAT
TTTTCTAAATACATTCAAATATGTATCCGCTCATGAGACAATAACCCTGATAAATGCTTCAATAATATTG
AAAAAGGAAGAGTATGAGTATTCAACATTTCCGTGTCGCCCTTATTCCCTTTTTTGCGGCATTTTGCCTT
CCTGTTTTTGCTCACCCAGAAACGCTGGTGAAAGTAAAAGATGCTGAAGATCAGTTGGGTGCACGAGTGG
GTTACATCGAACTGGATCTCAACAGCGGTAAGATCCTTGAGAGTTTTCGCCCCGAAGAACGTTTTCCAAT
GATGAGCACTTTTAAAGTTCTGCTATGTGGCGCGGTATTATCCCGTATTGACGCCGGGCAAGAGCAACTC
GGTCGCCGCATACACTATTCTCAGAATGACTTGGTTGAGTACTCACCAGTCACAGAAAAGCATCTTACGG
ATGGCATGACAGTAAGAGAATTATGCAGTGCTGCCATAACCATGAGTGATAACACTGCGGCCAACTTACT
TCTGACAACGATCGGAGGACCGAAGGAGCTAACCGCTTTTTTGCACAACATGGGGGATCATGTAACTCGC
CTTGATCGTTGGGAACCGGAGCTGAATGAAGCCATACCAAACGACGAGCGTGACACCACGATGCCTGTAG
CAATGGCAACAACGTTGCGCAAACTATTAACTGGCGAACTACTTACTCTAGCTTCCCGGCAACAATTAAT
AGACTGGATGGAGGCGGATAAAGTTGCAGGACCACTTCTGCGCTCGGCCCTTCCGGCTGGCTGGTTTATT
GCTGATAAATCTGGAGCCGGTGAGCGTGGGTCTCGCGGTATCATTGCAGCACTGGGGCCAGATGGTAAGC
CCTCCCGTATCGTAGTTATCTACACGACGGGGAGTCAGGCAACTATGGATGAACGAAATAGACAGATCGC
TGAGATAGGTGCCTCACTGATTAAGCATTGGTAACTGTCAGACCAAGTTTACTCATATATACTTTAGATT
GATTTAAAACTTCATTTTTAATTTAAAAGGATCTAGGTGAAGATCCTTTTTGATAATCTCATGACCAAAA
TCCCTTAACGTGAGTTTTCGTTCCACTGAGCGTCAGACCCCGTAGAAAAGATCAAAGGATCTTCTTGAGA
TCCTTTTTTTCTGCGCGTAATCTGCTGCTTGCAAACAAAAAAACCACCGCTACCAGCGGTGGTTTGTTTG
CCGGATCAAGAGCTACCAACTCTTTTTCCGAAGGTAACTGGCTTCAGCAGAGCGCAGATACCAAATACTG
TTCTTCTAGTGTAGCCGTAGTTAGGCCACCACTTCAAGAACTCTGTAGCACCGCCTACATACCTCGCTCT
GCTAATCCTGTTACCAGTGGCTGCTGCCAGTGGCGATAAGTCGTGTCTTACCGGGTTGGACTCAAGACGA
TAGTTACCGGATAAGGCGCAGCGGTCGGGCTGAACGGGGGGTTCGTGCACACAGCCCAGCTTGGAGCGAA
CGACCTACACCGAACTGAGATACCTACAGCGTGAGCTATGAGAAAGCGCCACGCTTCCCGAAGGGAGAAA
GGCGGACAGGTATCCGGTAAGCGGCAGGGTCGGAACAGGAGAGCGCACGAGGGAGCTTCCAGGGGGAAAC
GCCTGGTATCTTTATAGTCCTGTCGGGTTTCGCCACCTCTGACTTGAGCGTCGATTTTTGTGATGCTCGT
CAGGGGGGCGGAGCCTATGGAAAAACGCCAGCAACGCGGCCTTTTTACGGTTCCTGGCCTTTTGCTGGCC
TTTTGCTCACATGGCTCGAC
