>Addgene plasmid #12031 | pAG228 TNKS2 3'UTR mut | addgene partial sequence | sequence record 18624 | 12031 with EBV-rev
CTGCTCGAGCGGCCGCTCTAGAACAACTAGTATTTAGGATTACCCTTCCCACCCTGGAAATGTAACATCC
TACTTATGTTCCATGAAAAGAACACAATAATTGTTCAACAGCAAGATTTAGTTTCTCTAAAAAACAGGAG
CACTTTGCTCTAATTTTCACAGAAGGACTGCAGAAAATTTTCCAACATGAAAGCTAGAAATTGAGGCCAG
TAAAGAAGCTTCTTTAGTAATCAGGACCTATCATAGTTAGAGCTCTTTGGTCAGTGTCTCATACATACAA
AGGTATCACAAATTAAATCTTCAGCATATTCATAAGTTCTTAAATGAGAAAGATTTCTAATGACAGATAA
AGGCTCCCATCGGCAAATTAAATCTGATAACTCAATCTTTCCCAACTAACAACTGAACATAGCCTCTGGA
ATCAAATGTAAAGATCACTCAATCATGACGATGTAAGATGAAGTATAGATGAACAATACATATGAAAAAA
TTTTGTAAACCGCTGCAGTTCTAAAACAGATTTATATTACAAAGCAATGTAAATAAATACTGGGCTAGTA
CAAAAGCTCTTATTTACAGTTTTACAAATGAAATTGTA
